>Addgene plasmid #1161 | TM104b(A503V/A509D) | addgene partial sequence | sequence record 80788 | TRP1-R 5'-cagcatcggaatctagagca-3'
CTGTGCTCTGCAAGCCGCAAACTTTCACCAATGGACCAGAACTACCTGTGAAATTAATAACAGACATACT
CCAAGCTGCCTTTGTGTGCTTAATCACGTATACTCACGTGCTCAATAGTCACCAATGCCCTCCCTCTTGG
CCCTCTCCTTTTCTTTTTTCGACCGAATTAATTCTTAATCGGCAAAAAAAGAAAAGCTCCGGATCAAGAT
TGTACGTAAGGTGACAAGCTATTTTTCAATAAAGAATATCTTCCACTACTGCCATCTGGCGTCATAACTG
CAAAGTACACATATATTACGATGCTGTTCTATTAAATGCTTCCTATATTATATATATAGTAATGTCGTGA
TCTATGGTGCACTCTCAGTACAATCTGCTCTGATGCCGCATAGTTAAGCCAGCCCCGACACCCGCCAACA
CCCGCTGACGCGCCCTGACGGGCTTGTCTGCTCCCGGCATCCGCTTACAGACAAGCTGTGACCGTCTCCG
GGAGCTGCATGTGTCAGAGGTTTTCACCGTCATCACCGAAACGCGCGAGACGAAAGGGCCTCGTGATACG
CCTATTTTTATAGGTTAATGTCATGATAATAATGGTTTCTTAGACGGATCGCTTGCCTGTAACTTACACG
CGCCTCGTATCTTTTAATGATGGAATAATTTGGGAATTTACTCTGTGTTTATTTATTTTTATGTTTTGTA
TTTGGATTTTAGAAAGTAAATAAAGAAGGTAGAAGAGTTACGGAATGAAGAAAAAAAAATAAACAAAGGT
TTAAAAAATTTCAACAAAAAGCGTACTTTACATATATATTTATTAGACAAGAAAAGCAGATTAAATAGAT
ATACATTCGATTAACGATAAGTAAAATGTAAAATCACAGGATTTTCGTGTGTGGTCTTCTACACAGACAA
GATGAAACAATTCGGCATTAATACCTGAGAGCAGGAAGAGCAAGATAAAAGGTAGTATTTGTTGGCGATC
CCCCTAGAGTCTTTTACATCTTCGGAAAACAAAAACT
