>Addgene plasmid #1161 | TM104b(A503V/A509D) | addgene partial sequence | sequence record 80791 | TM104b 5'-CGGGATGAACGACCAAACGC-3'
GGGCTCTAACGATTTTGACGTTGGCTCAAAAATTGGCTTCGGATCATCAACATCCACAATTACAACCTAT
ACATATTCTAGCTGCCTTCATTGAAACGCCAGAAGATGGATCAGTCCCTTACCTACAGAATCTAATTGAG
AAGGGCCGTTACGACTATGATCTTTTCAAGAAAGTGGTTAATAGAAATCTAGTAAGAATTCCTCAACAGC
AACCTGCACCTGCGGAGATAACTCCAAGTTATGCTTTGGGGAAAGTCCTTCAAGACGCTGCTAAGATTCA
AAAACAACAGAAGGACTCATTTATAGCGCAAGACCATATATTGTTTGCTCTATTCAATGATTCGTCTATT
CAGCAAATATTTAAGGAAGCTCAAGTAGATATTGAGGCCATCAAGCAACAAGCTCTTGAACTTCGTGGTA
ACACTAGAATTGACTCTCGTGGCGCTGATACGAACACACCTTTGGAATATTTATCAAAGTACGCCATTGA
TATGACTGAGCAGGCTCGTCAAGGTAAACTTGACCCTGTCATCGGCCGTGAAGAAGAAATAAGAAGCACT
ATTAGAGTTTTAGCAAGAAGAATTAAGTCCAACCCATGTTTAATTGGTGAGCCAGGTATCGGTAAGACCG
CTATTATTGAAGGTGTTGCTCAAAGAATCATTGACGATGACGTTCCCACTATCTTACAAGGCGCTAAATT
GTTCAGTCTAGATTTGGCCGCATTAACCGCAGGTGCTAAATACAAAGGTGATTTCGAAGAAAGATTCAAA
GGTGTTTTGAAGGAAATCGAAGAATCAAAGACTCTAATTGTGTTATTCATTGATGAAATTCACATGTTAA
TGGGTAATGGTAAGGACGACGCTGCTAACATCTTGAAGCCAGCTTTGTCCAGAGGCCAATTGAAGGTCAT
CGGTGCCACCACCAATAACGAATATAGATCTATTGTGGAAAAGGATGGTGCCTTTGAAAGAAGATTCCAG
AAAATTGAAGTCGCTGAACCAAGTGTGAGACAAACAGTGGCCATATTGAGAGGTCTGCAACCAAAGTATG
AAATACATCATGGTGTAAGGATTCTGGATAGCGCCTTA
