>Addgene plasmid #1161 | TM104b(A503V/A509D) | addgene partial sequence | sequence record 81791 | yhsp104 5'-ggtgttttgaaggaaatcgaag-3'
TCTAATTGTGTTATTCATTGATGAAATTCACATGTTAATGGGTAATGGTAAGGACGACGCTGCTAACATC
TTGAAGCCAGCTTTGTCCAGAGGCCAATTGAAGGTCATCGGTGCCACCACCAATAACGAATATAGATCTA
TTGTGGAAAAGGATGGTGCCTTTGAAAGAAGATTCCAGAAAATTGAAGTCGCTGAACCAAGTGTGAGACA
AACAGTGGCCATATTGAGAGGTCTGCAACCAAAGTATGAAATACATCATGGTGTAAGGATTCTGGATAGC
GCCTTAGTCACCGCGGCTCAATTAGCCAAGCGTTACTTGCCATATAGAAGATTGCCAGATTCTGCTTTGG
ATTTAGTTGATATTTCTTGTGCTGGTGTCGCCGTCGCAAGAGATTCTAAGCCAGAAGAATTGGATTCCAA
GGAACGTCAATTGCAATTGATTCAAGTAGAGATAAAAGCTCTAGAGAGAGATGAAGATGCCGACTCCACC
ACTAAAGATAGATTAAAGTTAGCTAGGCAGAAGGAAGCTTCATTGCAAGAAGAATTGGAACCTCTAAGAC
AACGTTACAATGAAGAAAAGCATGGCCATGAAGAATTGACACAAGCTAAAAAGAAATTGGATGAACTGGA
AAACAAGGCCCTTGATGCTGAACGTAGATATGATACTGCTACCGCCGTTGATTTAAGGTACTTCGACATC
CCAGATATCAAAAAGCAAATCGAAAAGCTTGAAGATCAGGTTGCTGAGGAAGAGAGACGTGCTGGTGCCA
ACTCCATGATCCAAAATGTGGTCGACTCAGACACCATTTCTGAAACAGCTGCAAGATTGACTGGTATCCC
TGTTAAGAAGTTGTCAGAATCTGAAAATGAAAAATTGATTCATATGGAACGTGACTTATCATCTGAAGTC
GTGGGCCAAATGGATGCCATTAAAGCTGTTTCCAATGCCGTTAGATTGTCTAGATCAGGTTTAGCTAATC
CAAGGCAACCAGCATCCTTCTTATTTTTAGGTTTGTCCGGTTCCGGTAAAACTGAATTGGCTAAAAAAGT
TGCG
