[The description below was written by a language model from this plasmid's Addgene catalogue record.]
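Description:
TM104b(A503V/A509D) is a yeast expression plasmid built on the TMBS backbone, a roughly 5 kb centromeric (CEN) shuttle vector carrying the TRP1 auxotrophic marker and the MET3 promoter. The CEN element keeps the plasmid at low, stable copy number in Saccharomyces cerevisiae, and TRP1 allows selection in trp1 strains on medium lacking tryptophan. In E. coli the plasmid is maintained at high copy and selected with ampicillin. No feature table accompanies the record, so the bacterial origin, terminator and other backbone details are not specified.

The insert is an approximately 2.85 kb fragment encoding S. cerevisiae HSP104 (YLL026W), cloned between BamHI and SacI sites, both of which are retained. Hsp104 is a hexameric AAA+ protein disaggregase involved in thermotolerance and in yeast prion propagation. This version carries two substitutions, A503V and A509D. The associated publication concerns dominant gain-of-function mutations in Hsp104 that point to important roles for the protein's middle region, though the record does not describe the specific phenotype of this double mutant or state whether the second change modifies the effect of the first.

Placing the gene under the MET3 promoter, which is generally repressed by methionine in the medium and induced when methionine is withheld, gives regulated expression. This is useful for alleles that may be harmful when produced constitutively. No epitope tags or reporters are recorded. The construct is suited to conditional expression of this Hsp104 variant in yeast for structure-function studies of the chaperone.
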