Addgene plasmid #1161: TM104b(A503V/A509D)
Depositing lab: Susan Lindquist. Depositing organization: Whitehead Institute for Biomedical Research. Publication: Dominant gain-of-function mutations in Hsp104p reveal crucial roles for the middle region. Schirmer EC, Homann OR, Kowal AS, Lindquist S. Mol Biol Cell 2004 May;15(5):2061-72. Epub 2004 Feb 20. 10.1091/mbc.e02-08-0502 PubMed 14978213.
Backbone
  Vector backbone: TMBS (CEN TRP1 MET3 promoter)
  Backbone size w/o insert (bp): 5000
  Vector type: Yeast Expression
Growth in bacteria
  Bacterial resistance: Ampicillin, 100 μg/mL
  Growth temperature: 37°C
  Growth strain: DH5alpha
  Copy number: High Copy
Gene/Insert
  Gene/Insert name: HSP104 (alt name: 5797)
  Species: S. cerevisiae (budding yeast)
  Insert size (bp): 2850
  Mutation: A503V/A509D
  GenBank ID: M67479
  Entrez Gene: HSP104 (a.k.a. YLL026W)
  Cloning method: Restriction Enzyme; 5′ cloning site BamHI (not destroyed); 3′ cloning site SacI (not destroyed)
  Sequencing primers: 5′ CGGGATGAACGACCAAACGC
Terms and licenses: Academic/Nonprofit Terms; Industry Terms: Not Available to Industry
How to cite: TM104b(A503V/A509D) was a gift from Susan Lindquist (Addgene plasmid # 1161 ; http://n2t.net/addgene:1161 ; RRID:Addgene_1161)
